Addgene plasmid #89581: pET22b-csgA
Purpose: Express csgA curli protein with GS linker and Histaq
Depositing lab: Urartu Seker. Depositing organization: Bilkent University. Publication: Genetically-Tunable Mechanical Properties of Bacterial Functional Amyloid Nanofibers. Abdelwahab MT, Kalyoncu E, Onur T, Baykara MZ, Seker UO. Langmuir. 2017 Apr 7. doi: 10.1021/acs.langmuir.7b00112. PubMed 28388843.
Backbone
  Vector backbone: pET-22b(+)
  Backbone size w/o insert (bp): 5405
  Total vector size (bp): 5927
  Vector type: Bacterial Expression
Growth in bacteria
  Bacterial resistance: Ampicillin, 100 μg/mL
  Growth temperature: 37°C
  Growth strain: DH5alpha
  Copy number: High Copy
Gene/Insert
  Gene/Insert name: csgA (alt name: major curli subunit)
  Insert size (bp): 552
  Entrez Gene: csgA (a.k.a. b1042, ECK1028)
  Tag / fusion protein: 3xGGSG linker - TEV site - 3xGGSG linker (C terminal on insert); 6xHis tag (C terminal on backbone)
  Cloning method: Restriction Enzyme; 5′ cloning site NcoI (not destroyed); 3′ cloning site XhoI (not destroyed)
  Sequencing primers: 5′ TAATACGACTCACTATAGGG
Terms and licenses: Academic/Nonprofit Terms; Industry Terms: Not Available to Industry
How to cite: pET22b-csgA was a gift from Urartu Seker (Addgene plasmid # 89581 ; http://n2t.net/addgene:89581 ; RRID:Addgene_89581)
