[The description below was written by a language model from this plasmid's Addgene catalogue record and pLannotate feature annotations shown in this document.]
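Description:
pET22b-csgA is a bacterial expression plasmid built on the pET-22b(+) backbone for producing the Escherichia coli major curli subunit CsgA, the structural protein of curli amyloid fibres. It is propagated in E. coli under ampicillin selection (β-lactamase with its own promoter) and carries a ColE1/pMB1-type origin together with the pBR322-derived bom and rop elements. An f1 origin is also present, which allows single-stranded DNA production. The catalogue lists the plasmid as high copy, although rop normally moderates copy number. Short tetracycline-resistance fragments and a predicted open reading frame flagged by the annotation are backbone remnants rather than functional markers.

The csgA insert was cloned between NcoI and XhoI, downstream of the T7 promoter, lac operator and T7 gene 10 ribosome binding site, and upstream of the T7 terminator. Transcription therefore depends on T7 RNA polymerase, and the plasmid-encoded lacI repressor keeps it off until an inducer such as IPTG is added. The feature table places the pelB leader immediately upstream of csgA, which suggests the protein may be made as a pelB fusion directed to the periplasm, but the catalogue entry does not mention this. At the C terminus, CsgA is followed by a 3xGGSG linker, a TEV protease site and a second 3xGGSG linker, then the backbone-encoded 6xHis tag, so the protein can be purified by metal affinity and the tag then cleaved off. The automated annotation matches only part of the insert to csgA, and its "9xHis" and "SET1" fragment calls are most likely the 6xHis tag and adjacent backbone sequence. The sequenced record is also slightly longer than the catalogued size. The associated work concerns the tunable mechanical properties of bacterial functional amyloid nanofibres.
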