Features (pLannotate 1.2.2; 21 found; start..end, strand, type, name):
     12..440     +  rep_origin     f1 ori (sequence partly withheld): f1 bacteriophage origin of replication; arrow indicates direction of (+) strand synthesis
    493..597     +  promoter       AmpR promoter: bla
    598..1458    +  CDS            AmpR: β-lactamase; bla; confers resistance to ampicillin, carbenicillin, and related antibiotics
   1629..2217    +  rep_origin     ori: high-copy-number ColE1/pMB1/pBR322/pUC origin of replication
   2403..2542    -  misc_feature   bom: basis of mobility region from pBR322
   2644..2835    -  CDS            rop: Rop protein, which maintains plasmids at low copy number; rop
   2852..3232    +  CDS            YPB1_ECOLX: Protein predicted: Swiss-Prot protein existence level 4. From Escherichia coli.
   3304..3595    -  CDS            TcR (fragment): tetracycline efflux protein; tet; confers resistance to tetracycline
   3610..3631    -  protein_bind   CAP binding site: CAP binding activates transcription in the presence of cAMP. E. coli catabolite activator protein
   3644..4726    -  CDS            lacI: lac repressor; lacI; The lac repressor binds to the lac operator to inhibit transcription in E. coli. This inhibition can be relieved by adding lactose or isopropyl-β-D-thiogalactopyranoside (IPTG).
   4727..4804    -  promoter       lacI promoter: lacI
   4812..5091    -  CDS            TcR (fragment): tetracycline efflux protein; tet; confers resistance to tetracycline
   5113..5131    +  promoter       T7 promoter: promoter for bacteriophage T7 RNA polymerase
   5132..5156    +  protein_bind   lac operator: The lac repressor binds to the lac operator to inhibit transcription in E. coli. This inhibition can be relieved by adding lactose or isopropyl-β-D-thiogalactopyranoside (IPTG). lac repressor encoded by lacI
   5171..5193    +  RBS            RBS: efficient ribosome binding site from bacteriophage T7 gene 10 (Olins and Rangwala, 1989)
   5201..5266    +  sig_peptide    pelB signal sequence: leader peptide for secretion; pelB (fragment)
   5271..5546    +  CDS            csgA (fragment): CSGA_ECOLI - Experimental evidence at protein level: Swiss-Prot protein existence level 1. Curlin is the structural subunit of the curli fimbriae. Curli are coiled surface structures that assemble preferentially at growth temperatures below 37 degrees Celsius. Curli can bind to fibronectin. From Escherichia coli (strain K12).
   5766..5786    +  CDS            TEV site: tobacco etch virus (TEV) protease recognition and cleavage site
   5829..5846    +  CDS            9xHis (fragment): 9xHis affinity tag
   5856..5905    +  CDS            SET1 (fragment): solubility-enhancement tag derived from T7 phage gene 10B
   5913..5960    +  terminator     T7 terminator: transcription terminator for bacteriophage T7 RNA polymerase
>Addgene plasmid #89581 | pET22b-csgA | addgene full sequence | sequence record 178653 | Addgene NGS Result
TGGCGAATGGG
[124 nt withheld, positions 12-135]
C
[91 nt withheld, positions 137-227]
A
[49 nt withheld, positions 229-277]
CCTTTGACGTTGGAGTCCACGTTCTTT
[37 nt withheld, positions 305-341]
ACCCTATCTCGGTCTATTCTTTTGATTTATAAGGGATTTTGCCGATTTCGGCCTATTGGTTAAAAAATGA
GCTGATTTAACAAAAATTTAACGCGAATTTTAACAAAATATTAACGCTTACAATTTAGGTGGCACTTTTC
GGGGAAATGTGCGCGGAACCCCTATTTGTTTATTTTTCTAAATACATTCAAATATGTATCCGCTCATGAG
ACAATAACCCTGATAAATGCTTCAATAATATTGAAAAAGGAAGAGTATGAGTATTCAACATTTCCGTGTC
GCCCTTATTCCCTTTTTTGCGGCATTTTGCCTTCCTGTTTTTGCTCACCCAGAAACGCTGGTGAAAGTAA
AAGATGCTGAAGATCAGTTGGGTGCACGAGTGGGTTACATCGAACTGGATCTCAACAGCGGTAAGATCCT
TGAGAGTTTTCGCCCCGAAGAACGTTTTCCAATGATGAGCACTTTTAAAGTTCTGCTATGTGGCGCGGTA
TTATCCCGTATTGACGCCGGGCAAGAGCAACTCGGTCGCCGCATACACTATTCTCAGAATGACTTGGTTG
AGTACTCACCAGTCACAGAAAAGCATCTTACGGATGGCATGACAGTAAGAGAATTATGCAGTGCTGCCAT
AACCATGAGTGATAACACTGCGGCCAACTTACTTCTGACAACGATCGGAGGACCGAAGGAGCTAACCGCT
TTTTTGCACAACATGGGGGATCATGTAACTCGCCTTGATCGTTGGGAACCGGAGCTGAATGAAGCCATAC
CAAACGACGAGCGTGACACCACGATGCCTGCAGCAATGGCAACAACGTTGCGCAAACTATTAACTGGCGA
ACTACTTACTCTAGCTTCCCGGCAACAATTAATAGACTGGATGGAGGCGGATAAAGTTGCAGGACCACTT
CTGCGCTCGGCCCTTCCGGCTGGCTGGTTTATTGCTGATAAATCTGGAGCCGGTGAGCGTGGGTCTCGCG
GTATCATTGCAGCACTGGGGCCAGATGGTAAGCCCTCCCGTATCGTAGTTATCTACACGACGGGGAGTCA
GGCAACTATGGATGAACGAAATAGACAGATCGCTGAGATAGGTGCCTCACTGATTAAGCATTGGTAACTG
TCAGACCAAGTTTACTCATATATACTTTAGATTGATTTAAAACTTCATTTTTAATTTAAAAGGATCTAGG
TGAAGATCCTTTTTGATAATCTCATGACCAAAATCCCTTAACGTGAGTTTTCGTTCCACTGAGCGTCAGA
CCCCGTAGAAAAGATCAAAGGATCTTCTTGAGATCCTTTTTTTCTGCGCGTAATCTGCTGCTTGCAAACA
AAAAAACCACCGCTACCAGCGGTGGTTTGTTTGCCGGATCAAGAGCTACCAACTCTTTTTCCGAAGGTAA
CTGGCTTCAGCAGAGCGCAGATACCAAATACTGTCCTTCTAGTGTAGCCGTAGTTAGGCCACCACTTCAA
GAACTCTGTAGCACCGCCTACATACCTCGCTCTGCTAATCCTGTTACCAGTGGCTGCTGCCAGTGGCGAT
AAGTCGTGTCTTACCGGGTTGGACTCAAGACGATAGTTACCGGATAAGGCGCAGCGGTCGGGCTGAACGG
GGGGTTCGTGCACACAGCCCAGCTTGGAGCGAACGACCTACACCGAACTGAGATACCTACAGCGTGAGCT
ATGAGAAAGCGCCACGCTTCCCGAAGGGAGAAAGGCGGACAGGTATCCGGTAAGCGGCAGGGTCGGAACA
GGAGAGCGCACGAGGGAGCTTCCAGGGGGAAACGCCTGGTATCTTTATAGTCCTGTCGGGTTTCGCCACC
TCTGACTTGAGCGTCGATTTTTGTGATGCTCGTCAGGGGGGCGGAGCCTATGGAAAAACGCCAGCAACGC
GGCCTTTTTACGGTTCCTGGCCTTTTGCTGGCCTTTTGCTCACATGTTCTTTCCTGCGTTATCCCCTGAT
TCTGTGGATAACCGTATTACCGCCTTTGAGTGAGCTGATACCGCTCGCCGCAGCCGAACGACCGAGCGCA
GCGAGTCAGTGAGCGAGGAAGCGGAAGAGCGCCTGATGCGGTATTTTCTCCTTACGCATCTGTGCGGTAT
TTCACACCGCAATGGTGCACTCTCAGTACAATCTGCTCTGATGCCGCATAGTTAAGCCAGTATACACTCC
GCTATCGCTACGTGACTGGGTCATGGCTGCGCCCCGACACCCGCCAACACCCGCTGACGCGCCCTGACGG
GCTTGTCTGCTCCCGGCATCCGCTTACAGACAAGCTGTGACCGTCTCCGGGAGCTGCATGTGTCAGAGGT
TTTCACCGTCATCACCGAAACGCGCGAGGCAGCTGCGGTAAAGCTCATCAGCGTGGTCGTGAAGCGATTC
ACAGATGTCTGCCTGTTCATCCGCGTCCAGCTCGTTGAGTTTCTCCAGAAGCGTTAATGTCTGGCTTCTG
ATAAAGCGGGCCATGTTAAGGGCGGTTTTTTCCTGTTTGGTCACTGATGCCTCCGTGTAAGGGGGATTTC
TGTTCATGGGGGTAATGATACCGATGAAACGAGAGAGGATGCTCACGATACGGGTTACTGATGATGAACA
TGCCCGGTTACTGGAACGTTGTGAGGGTAAACAACTGGCGGTATGGATGCGGCGGGACCAGAGAAAAATC
ACTCAGGGTCAATGCCAGCGCTTCGTTAATACAGATGTAGGTGTTCCACAGGGTAGCCAGCAGCATCCTG
CGATGCAGATCCGGAACATAATGGTGCAGGGCGCTGACTTCCGCGTTTCCAGACTTTACGAAACACGGAA
ACCGAAGACCATTCATGTTGTTGCTCAGGTCGCAGACGTTTTGCAGCAGCAGTCGCTTCACGTTCGCTCG
CGTATCGGTGATTCATTCTGCTAACCAGTAAGGCAACCCCGCCAGCCTAGCCGGGTCCTCAACGACAGGA
GCACGATCATGCGCACCCGTGGGGCCGCCATGCCGGCGATAATGGCCTGCTTCTCGCCGAAACGTTTGGT
GGCGGGACCAGTGACGAAGGCTTGAGCGAGGGCGTGCAAGATTCCGAATACCGCAAGCGACAGGCCGATC
ATCGTCGCGCTCCAGCGAAAGCGGTCCTCGCCGAAAATGACCCAGAGCGCTGCCGGCACCTGTCCTACGA
GTTGCATGATAAAGAAGACAGTCATAAGTGCGGCGACGATAGTCATGCCCCGCGCCCACCGGAAGGAGCT
GACTGGGTTGAAGGCTCTCAAGGGCATCGGTCGAGATCCCGGTGCCTAATGAGTGAGCTAACTTACATTA
ATTGCGTTGCGCTCACTGCCCGCTTTCCAGTCGGGAAACCTGTCGTGCCAGCTGCATTAATGAATCGGCC
AACGCGCGGGGAGAGGCGGTTTGCGTATTGGGCGCCAGGGTGGTTTTTCTTTTCACCAGTGAGACGGGCA
ACAGCTGATTGCCCTTCACCGCCTGGCCCTGAGAGAGTTGCAGCAAGCGGTCCACGCTGGTTTGCCCCAG
CAGGCGAAAATCCTGTTTGATGGTGGTTAACGGCGGGATATAACATGAGCTGTCTTCGGTATCGTCGTAT
CCCACTACCGAGATATCCGCACCAACGCGCAGCCCGGACTCGGTAATGGCGCGCATTGCGCCCAGCGCCA
TCTGATCGTTGGCAACCAGCATCGCAGTGGGAACGATGCCCTCATTCAGCATTTGCATGGTTTGTTGAAA
ACCGGACATGGCACTCCAGTCGCCTTCCCGTTCCGCTATCGGCTGAATTTGATTGCGAGTGAGATATTTA
TGCCAGCCAGCCAGACGCAGACGCGCCGAGACAGAACTTAATGGGCCCGCTAACAGCGCGATTTGCTGGT
GACCCAATGCGACCAGATGCTCCACGCCCAGTCGCGTACCGTCTTCATGGGAGAAAATAATACTGTTGAT
GGGTGTCTGGTCAGAGACATCAAGAAATAACGCCGGAACATTAGTGCAGGCAGCTTCCACAGCAATGGCA
TCCTGGTCATCCAGCGGATAGTTAATGATCAGCCCACTGACGCGTTGCGCGAGAAGATTGTGCACCGCCG
CTTTACAGGCTTCGACGCCGCTTCGTTCTACCATCGACACCACCACGCTGGCACCCAGTTGATCGGCGCG
AGATTTAATCGCCGCGACAATTTGCGACGGCGCGTGCAGGGCCAGACTGGAGGTGGCAACGCCAATCAGC
AACGACTGTTTGCCCGCCAGTTGTTGTGCCACGCGGTTGGGAATGTAATTCAGCTCCGCCATCGCCGCTT
CCACTTTTTCCCGCGTTTTCGCAGAAACGTGGCTGGCCTGGTTCACCACGCGGGAAACGGTCTGATAAGA
GACACCGGCATACTCTGCGACATCGTATAACGTTACTGGTTTCACATTCACCACCCTGAATTGACTCTCT
TCCGGGCGCTATCATGCCATACCGCGAAAGGTTTTGCGCCATTCGATGGTGTCCGGGATCTCGACGCTCT
CCCTTATGCGACTCCTGCATTAGGAAGCAGCCCAGTAGTAGGTTGAGGCCGTTGAGCACCGCCGCCGCAA
GGAATGGTGCATGCAAGGAGATGGCGCCCAACAGTCCCCCGGCCACGGGGCCTGCCACCATACCCACGCC
GAAACAAGCGCTCATGAGCCCGAAGTGGCGAGCCCGATCTTCCCCATCGGTGATGTCGGCGATATAGGCG
CCAGCAACCGCACCTGTGGCGCCGGTGATGCCGGCCACGATGCGTCCGGCGTAGAGGATCGAGATCTCGA
TCCCGCGAAATTAATACGACTCACTATAGGGGAATTGTGAGCGGATAACAATTCCCCTCTAGAAATAATT
TTGTTTAACTTTAAGAAGGAGATATACATATGAAATACCTGCTGCCGACCGCTGCTGCTGGTCTGCTGCT
CCTCGCTGCCCAGCCGGCGATGGCCATGGATGAAACTTTTAAAAGTAGCAGCAATTGCAGCAATCGTATT
CTCCGGTAGCGCTCTGGCAGGTGTTGTTCCTCAGTACGGCGGCGGCGGTAACCACGGTGGTGGCGGTAAT
AATAGCGGCCCAAATTCTGAGCTGAACATTTACCAGTACGGTGGCGGTAACTCTGCACTTGCTCTGCAAA
CTGATGCCCGTAACTCTGACTTGACTATTACCCAGCATGGCGGCGGTAATGGTGCAGATGTTGGTCAGGG
CTCAGATGACAGCTCAATCGATCTGACCCAACGTGGCTTCGGTAACAGCGCTACTCTTGATCAGTGGAAC
GGCAAAAATTCTGAAATGACGGTTAAACAGTTCGGTGGTGGCAACGGTGCAGCAGTTGACCAGACTGCAT
CTAACTCCTCCGTCAACGTGACTCAGGTTGGCTTTGGTAACAACGCGACCGCTCATCAGTACGGTACCGG
CGGTAGCGGTGGCGGTAGCGGAGGCGGTAGCGGCGAAAACCTGTATTTTCAGGGCGGCGGTAGCGGTGGC
GGTAGCGGAGGCGGTAGCGGCCTCGAGCACCACCACCACCACCACTGAGATCCGGCTGCTAACAAAGCCC
GAAAGGAAGCTGAGTTGGCTGCTGCCACCGCTGAGCAATAACTAGCATAACCCCTTGGGGCCTCTAAACG
GGTCTTGAGGGGTTTTTTGCTGAAAGGAGGAACTATATCCGGAT
