>Addgene plasmid #89581 | pET22b-csgA | depositor partial sequence | sequence record 173537 | csgA with GS linker and Histaq
ATTGCAGCAATCGTATTCTCCGGTAGCGCTCTGGCAGGTGTTGTTCCTCAGTACGGCGGCGGCGGTAACC
ACGGTGGTGGCGGTAATAATAGCGGCCCAAATTCTGAGCTGAACATTTACCAGTACGGTGGCGGTAACTC
TGCACTTGCTCTGCAAACTGATGCCCGTAACTCTGACTTGACTATTACCCAGCATGGCGGCGGTAATGGT
GCAGATGTTGGTCAGGGCTCAGATGACAGCTCAATCGATCTGACCCAACGTGGCTTCGGTAACAGCGCTA
CTCTTGATCAGTGGAACGGCAAAAATTCTGAAATGACGGTTAAACAGTTCGGTGGTGGCAACGGTGCTGC
AGTTGACCAGACTGCATCTAACTCCTCCGTCAACGTGACTCAGGTTGGCTTTGGTAACAACGCGACCGCT
CATCAGTACGGTACCGGCGGTAGCGGTGGCGGTAGCGGAGGCGGTAGCGGCGAAAACCTGTATTTTCAGG
GCGGCGGTAGCGGTGGCGGTAGCGGAGGCGGTAGCGGCCTCGAGCACCACCACCACCACCAC
